Addgene plasmid #80066: pMTB2-cytoBirA-2A-mCherry_Ras
Purpose: Beta-actin2 promoter driving HA-tagged biotin ligase (BirA), a Thosea asigna virus peptide (2A), and membrane-tethered mCherry protein (membCherry); flanked by Tol2 sequences
Depositing lab: Tatjana Sauka-Spengler. Depositing organization: University of Oxford. Publication: Biotagging of Specific Cell Populations in Zebrafish Reveals Gene Regulatory Logic Encoded in the Nuclear Transcriptome. Trinh LA, Chong-Morrison V, Gavriouchkina D, Hochgreb-Hagele T, Senanayake U, Fraser SE, Sauka-Spengler T. Cell Rep. 2017 Apr 11;19(2):425-440. doi: 10.1016/j.celrep.2017.03.045. PubMed 28402863.
Backbone
  Vector backbone: pMT
  Backbone size w/o insert (bp): 6306
  Total vector size (bp): 8365
  Vector type: Bacterial Expression ; zebrafish biotagging
Growth in bacteria
  Bacterial resistance: Ampicillin, 100 μg/mL
  Growth temperature: 37°C
  Growth strain: DH5alpha
  Copy number: High Copy
Gene/Insert
  Gene/Insert name: Biotin ligase (BirA), a Thosea asigna virus peptide (2A), and mCherry protein
  Species: D. rerio (zebrafish)
  Insert size (bp): 2059
  Promoter: Beta-actin2
  Tag / fusion protein: 3x HA (N terminal on insert)
  Cloning method: Gibson Cloning
  Sequencing primers: 5′ atttaggtgacactatagaagag; 3′ taatacgactcactatagggag
Terms and licenses: Academic/Nonprofit Terms; Industry Terms: Not Available to Industry
How to cite: pMTB2-cytoBirA-2A-mCherry_Ras was a gift from Tatjana Sauka-Spengler (Addgene plasmid # 80066 ; http://n2t.net/addgene:80066 ; RRID:Addgene_80066)
