[The description below was written by a language model from this plasmid's Addgene catalogue record and pLannotate feature annotations shown in this document.]
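Description:
pMTB2-cytoBirA-2A-mCherry_Ras is an 8.4 kb Tol2 transposon plasmid built on the pMT backbone for zebrafish transgenesis, forming part of a "biotagging" toolkit. It is propagated in E. coli as a high-copy plasmid through a ColE1/pUC-type origin and selected with ampicillin (AmpR/β-lactamase). The backbone also carries pBluescript-derived remnants, including an f1 origin, lac promoter/operator, lacZα and MCS fragments, and T3, T7 and SP6 phage promoters flanking the cloning region. According to the catalogue entry the expression cassette is flanked by Tol2 sequences, which allow Tol2 transposase to integrate it into the genome. These arms are not called out in the automated feature table, nor is the beta-actin2 promoter beyond a short match to a β-actin promoter fragment in the large unannotated region upstream of the insert.

The payload is a single open reading frame of about 2.1 kb driven by the beta-actin2 promoter, which is generally used for broad, near-ubiquitous expression. It encodes E. coli biotin ligase BirA with an N-terminal 3xHA tag, followed by a Thosea asigna virus 2A peptide and mCherry fused at its C-terminus to a short H-Ras fragment, with an SV40 polyadenylation signal annotated downstream. Ribosomal skipping at the 2A sequence yields two separate proteins. One is HA-tagged BirA, cytoplasmic as the "cyto" in the name implies, and the other is a membrane-tethered red reporter anchored by the Ras motif that marks the expressing cells. In the biotagging approach, BirA serves as the driver that biotinylates a co-expressed acceptor-tagged protein in vivo, so that material from defined cell populations can be captured for transcriptome analysis. The acceptor component is not part of this plasmid.
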