Features (pLannotate 1.2.2; 20 found; start..end, strand, type, name):
    353..941     +  rep_origin     ori: high-copy-number ColE1/pMB1/pBR322/pUC origin of replication
   1124..1216    +  CDS            lacI (fragment): lac repressor; lacI; The lac repressor binds to the lac operator to inhibit transcription in E. coli. This inhibition can be relieved by adding lactose or isopropyl-β-D-thiogalactopyranoside (IPTG).
   1229..1250    +  protein_bind   CAP binding site: CAP binding activates transcription in the presence of cAMP. E. coli catabolite activator protein
   1265..1295    +  promoter       lac promoter: promoter for the E. coli lac operon
   1303..1319    +  protein_bind   lac operator: The lac repressor binds to the lac operator to inhibit transcription in E. coli. This inhibition can be relieved by adding lactose or isopropyl-β-D-thiogalactopyranoside (IPTG). lac repressor encoded by lacI
   1364..1382    +  promoter       T3 promoter: promoter for bacteriophage T3 RNA polymerase
   1395..1435    +  misc_feature   MCS (fragment): pBluescript multiple cloning site
   2840..2864    +  promoter       chicken β-actin promoter (fragment): contains a 21-bp deletion relative to the standard chicken β-actin promoter
   4383..4401    +  promoter       SP6 promoter: promoter for bacteriophage SP6 RNA polymerase
   4623..5585    +  CDS            birA: BIRA_ECOLI - Also known as bioR, dhbB. Experimental evidence at protein level: Swiss-Prot protein existence level 1. Acts both as a biotin--[acetyl-CoA-carboxylase] ligase and a biotin-operon repressor. In the presence of ATP, BirA activates biotin to form the BirA-biotinyl-5'-adenylate (BirA-bio-5'-AMP or holoBirA) complex. HoloBirA can either transfer the biotinyl moiety to the biotin carboxyl carrier protein (BCCP) subunit of acetyl-CoA carboxylase, or bind to the biotin operator site and inhibit transcription of the operon. From Escherichia coli (strain K12).
   5601..5650    +  CDS            T2A (fragment): 2A peptide from Thosea asigna virus capsid protein Eukaryotic ribosomes fail to insert a peptide bond between the Gly and Pro residues, yielding separate polypeptides.
   5661..6368    +  CDS            mCherry: mCherry is a basic (constitutively fluorescent) red fluorescent protein published in 2004, derived from Discosoma sp.. It is reported to be a very rapidly-maturing monomer with low acid sensitivity.
   6384..6446    +  CDS            H-Ras (fragment): human small GTPase proto-oncoprotein
   6454..6471    -  promoter       T7 promoter (fragment): promoter for bacteriophage T7 RNA polymerase
   6485..6503    -  promoter       T7 promoter: promoter for bacteriophage T7 RNA polymerase
   6510..6644    -  polyA_signal   SV40 poly(A) signal: SV40 polyadenylation signal
   6941..7096    +  CDS            lacZα (fragment): LacZα fragment of β-galactosidase; lacZ fragment
   7101..7529    +  rep_origin     f1 ori (sequence partly withheld): f1 bacteriophage origin of replication; arrow indicates direction of (+) strand synthesis
   7582..7686    +  promoter       AmpR promoter: bla
   7687..182     +  CDS            AmpR (across the origin): β-lactamase; bla; confers resistance to ampicillin, carbenicillin, and related antibiotics
>Addgene plasmid #80066 | pMTB2-cytoBirA-2A-mCherry_Ras | depositor full sequence | sequence record 152619 | pMTB2-cytoBirA-2A-mCherry_Ras sequence 8365 bps
GGTTTATTGCTGATAAATCTGGAGCCGGTGAGCGTGGGTCTCGCGGTATCATTGCAGCACTGGGGCCAGA
TGGTAAGCCCTCCCGTATCGTAGTTATCTACACGACGGGGAGTCAGGCAACTATGGATGAACGAAATAGA
CAGATCGCTGAGATAGGTGCCTCACTGATTAAGCATTGGTAACTGTCAGACCAAGTTTACTCATATATAC
TTTAGATTGATTTAAAACTTCATTTTTAATTTAAAAGGATCTAGGTGAAGATCCTTTTTGATAATCTCAT
GACCAAAATCCCTTAACGTGAGTTTTCGTTCCACTGAGCGTCAGACCCCGTAGAAAAGATCAAAGGATCT
TCTTGAGATCCTTTTTTTCTGCGCGTAATCTGCTGCTTGCAAACAAAAAAACCACCGCTACCAGCGGTGG
TTTGTTTGCCGGATCAAGAGCTACCAACTCTTTTTCCGAAGGTAACTGGCTTCAGCAGAGCGCAGATACC
AAATACTGTCCTTCTAGTGTAGCCGTAGTTAGGCCACCACTTCAAGAACTCTGTAGCACCGCCTACATAC
CTCGCTCTGCTAATCCTGTTACCAGTGGCTGCTGCCAGTGGCGATAAGTCGTGTCTTACCGGGTTGGACT
CAAGACGATAGTTACCGGATAAGGCGCAGCGGTCGGGCTGAACGGGGGGTTCGTGCACACAGCCCAGCTT
GGAGCGAACGACCTACACCGAACTGAGATACCTACAGCGTGAGCTATGAGAAAGCGCCACGCTTCCCGAA
GGGAGAAAGGCGGACAGGTATCCGGTAAGCGGCAGGGTCGGAACAGGAGAGCGCACGAGGGAGCTTCCAG
GGGGAAACGCCTGGTATCTTTATAGTCCTGTCGGGTTTCGCCACCTCTGACTTGAGCGTCGATTTTTGTG
ATGCTCGTCAGGGGGGCGGAGCCTATGGAAAAACGCCAGCAACGCGGCCTTTTTACGGTTCCTGGCCTTT
TGCTGGCCTTTTGCTCACATGTTCTTTCCTGCGTTATCCCCTGATTCTGTGGATAACCGTATTACCGCCT
TTGAGTGAGCTGATACCGCTCGCCGCAGCCGAACGACCGAGCGCAGCGAGTCAGTGAGCGAGGAAGCGGA
AGAGCGCCCAATACGCAAACCGCCTCTCCCCGCGCGTTGGCCGATTCATTAATGCAGCTGGCACGACAGG
TTTCCCGACTGGAAAGCGGGCAGTGAGCGCAACGCAATTAATGTGAGTTAGCTCACTCATTAGGCACCCC
AGGCTTTACACTTTATGCTTCCGGCTCGTATGTTGTGTGGAATTGTGAGCGGATAACAATTTCACACAGG
AAACAGCTATGACCATGATTACGCCAAGCGCGCAATTAACCCTCACTAAAGGGAACAAAAGCTGGAGCTC
CACCGCGGTGGCGGCCGCTCTAGAACTAGTGGATCTGCTGGGCTTGCTGAAGGTAGGGGGTCAAGAACCA
GAGGTGTAAAGTACTTGAGTAATTTTACTTGATTACTGTACTTAAGTATTATTTTTGGGGATTTTTACTT
TACTTGAGTACAATTAAAAATCAATACTTTTACTTTTACTTAATTACATTTTTTTAGAAAAAAAAGTACT
TTTTACTCCTTACAATTTTATTTACAGTCAAAAAGTACTTATTTTTTGGAGATCACTTGGGCCCGGCTCG
AGGGCCTAGTCATTACCTATACTCAACGTTTACTCTGAGAAACTTCCATATTTTAGAGGTAAAATGCTCA
GAATTGTAAAAAGTCTTGTCAAAATACTTGGAATTTGCCAAAAACAAAATAAAAGTCACATCACCTCATT
GTCCTTGGTATCAGCAAGCACTTTTAACACAATCAGCTGTTTTTGTTTATAACTCCCACTGAAGGCCATG
TGCATTACTCCCAAGTTACACAGTAAAAAGTCACATGTAGTTTATCATGATCACTGCTGCTCAAGCACAG
CTTTATCTGTTATTCAGTGTGGCAATATCTGAAATGTGTGCAAAATATTATTTATTGTAGCTGATCACCA
ACACTTTCAGTGTTTTTTTTTTCTACTTTTAATGAGAATTATGTTCTTAGGATTTATCCTTATAAACCTC
TTTAAAAAGAAATGTTATGTCTGCATAGACACGACATGAAATTATGAACAGAAAATTTAACTATTTAAGA
TCAAGACTTGACATATAACATTTCTAATGAACATTAAACCTGAGGTAGGCCCACTTGCAAAAATGTAACT
GCTATCACTCACTTTATACATCATTGTGTAACTTGTACACACAAAAATAGTGAAGCAATGTGGCATGGAA
TGCAGGTCCCATTCATTCAAAGTTATTAAAGCACTTTCTTAAAGTGCATTACTACTGAGCTAAGACCAGC
TAGTTGCTCATACAACATACTACAAGTAGTGTCATCCTAATTTGGATAAAAAAAATGTCCATTTTATACA
TGGAAAAGTACTCATTAGATCCCCCATTGTTTGTATTACGGTATTTCGTGAACACAAGAGGTAAATGACC
TACAGAGCTGCTGTTGTGTTAGATTGAAAACACAACACAGGATCATGGAGGCATCCATCATTATGACGCA
TTCTGCCACTTGTAACTCTGCACAGACTTTTTGAAAAGTTTAATTGAGTCTTGGCGTTGTCGCAGAAAAA
TACGAAAAATTCTGTGTTAAAATTTGCAAATAAAAATTCCAGTTTTATAGGAAATCGCCATGGCCTTGTT
CTTTAACCAGTTAAGCTTCCCCTTCTTTCACTCTCAAGTTGCAAGAAGCAAGTGTAGCAATGTGCACGCG
ACAGCCGGGTGTGTGACGCTGGACCAATCAGAGCACAGAGCTCCGAAAGTTTACCTTTTATGGCTAGAGC
CGGGTATGTGCCGTCATATAAAAGAGCGCGCCCAGCTTTTCAGCCTCACTTTGAGCTCCTCCACACGCAG
CTAGTGCGGAATATCATCTGCTTGTAACCCATTCTCTTAAGTCGACAACCCCCCAAACCCAAGGTGAGTT
GGTTTTACAGTTTTTAAGCGTTTAATTATAGTTTCTATCTATTAATGTTAAGTAAAATGTGTAAATGGAT
AAATATGATTTGATGAAGTCTTTAGACAGTTCATAACGGTCTCTTTGTAGTTATCTACTAGGTTTGATTT
ATAAGTGGTGGTTCTTTTGATAATCTATGTTACATTTAATAAATATTGGCTGTATCTTAACTTTTTTGTA
GCGTTAGTGGATGTGGCAGGTGAGAATGTCGGTAATTTAACGTGACCAGTCGTAGGCACGACATTGAACA
TTGAATAGGCCGGTGTGAAATGGGTGTTAAGTCTTAATATAAAGTTGTGTTCTGGCTAATCTCTCTTTAA
CAGCCATAAATGTGATTTTTAACTACAGTTTTGAGGGTGCTGGTGAGCATGTTGCACACTTGATGGATAG
CCGGCATGGGAAGTTCTTTGTGCAGGCAGTGCTGCAGCAGGGTGTGACCTACTTTAGCTAGCCGGCTAAC
CAGCTCTCATCTGATGTAACGTAAACCCCATCAATCTAACATCGGCTCATTCGTGCTTTATAAGATCGAA
GATCTTGTTATTAGTAACGGGTATTGGCATTTAGTTTTAACTTGGTTAATTTTCTTTTTGTTATGTGTTC
TATTTAAATGTAGCCTGCAGCCCCCTCTGTCTTTAATGAAGCTGAAGATTAACGTTAACGTTAGTGAAGT
GTTGTATCCGCTATGAAAGATTTGAATTTTAGAGGTGTGGTCCACTTTAATAACGGCTGCGGAGTTCTCT
GGCTGCACTTCAGCCGCTGTGACTGTCGAAGCAGAGCCCATCAGTTTTTCAGGATCTCGGTGATTTTTGA
GGCTAGACTATGAACTGAACCGACTGAGAGTGACCGTCCAGAAATGCTTTAGTGTGAAGTCTCCGCTCAC
GAGGAGTCCGTGGACTGACTGCAGATCTGTGACGCAGTAACACCCGGCGGCAGACACCCGTTGAAATGCG
GTTGTGTAATTGATCGCAGGCGAGGGTGGAAGAGGATGTGAAACTTCATTTGTGTAAAATTTAGGGAGTG
GTCCTGGTGTGATGAATGTCGAAATCTGTTCCTTTTTACTGAGCCCTACGACTCTGGCTGAGTGCCACAC
CGCCGGCAGCCGCAAAGCGGCTCAAACCATTGCCTTTTATGGTAATAATGAGAGAATGCAGAGGGACTTC
CTTTGTCTGGCATATCTGAGGCGCGCGCTGTCACTAGCGCCCACCAGCGGTCAGACTGTAGAATGCAGAG
CAAAACAGGAAGTTGACTCCAGATGGTCACATGCTTGCTGAAACGCCTCTCCCTGGCAGCAGTGCAATTC
TAACAGTTTCCCTTTCTTTTACAGTTCAGCCATCCTAGGCCTATTTAGGTGACACTATAGAAGAGTACAA
GCTACTTGTTCTTTTTGCAGGATCCCATCGATTCGAATTCAAGGTTAAGCGGCCGCAAGCTAGATTGGCA
TTCCGGTACTGTTGGTAAAGCCACCATGGCCACCTATGACGTCCCAGATTACGCAAGTTTGCCCGGGTAT
GATGTTCCTGATTATGCTAGCCTCCCGGGTTACGATGTGCCCGACTATGCCTCACTTCCAGGCAGATCTC
CTATGAAGGATAACACCGTGCCACTGAAATTGATTGCCCTGTTAGCGAACGGTGAATTTCACTCTGGCGA
GCAGTTGGGTGAAACGCTGGGAATGAGCCGGGCGGCTATTAATAAACACATTCAGACACTGCGTGACTGG
GGCGTTGATGTCTTTACCGTTCCGGGTAAAGGATACAGCCTGCCTGAGCCTATCCAGTTACTTAATGCTA
AACAGATATTGGGTCAGCTGGATGGCGGTAGTGTAGCCGTGCTGCCAGTGATTGACTCCACGAATCAGTA
CCTTCTTGATCGTATCGGAGAGCTTAAATCGGGCGATGCTTGCATTGCAGAATACCAGCAGGCTGGCCGT
GGTCGCCGGGGTCGGAAATGGTTTTCGCCTTTTGGCGCAAACTTATATTTGTCGATGTTCTGGCGTCTGG
AACAAGGCCCGGCGGCGGCGATTGGTTTAAGTCTGGTTATCGGTATCGTGATGGCGGAAGTATTACGCAA
GCTGGGTGCAGATAAAGTTCGTGTTAAATGGCCTAATGACCTCTATCTGCAGGATCGCAAGCTGGCAGGC
ATTCTGGTGGAGCTGACTGGCAAAACTGGCGATGCGGCGCAAATAGTCATTGGAGCCGGGATCAACATGG
CAATGCGCCGTGTTGAAGAGAGTGTCGTTAATCAGGGGTGGATCACGCTGCAGGAAGCGGGGATCAATCT
CGATCGTAATACGTTGGCGGCCATGCTAATACGTGAATTACGTGCTGCGTTGGAACTCTTCGAACAAGAA
GGATTGGCACCTTATCTGTCGCGCTGGGAAAAGCTGGATAATTTTATTAATCGCCCAGTGAAACTTATCA
TTGGTGATAAAGAAATATTTGGCATTTCACGCGGAATAGACAAACAGGGGGCTTTATTACTTGAGCAGGA
TGGAATAATAAAACCCTGGATGGGCGGTGAAATATCCCTGCGTAGTGCAGAAAAAGATATCGGATCAGGA
GAGGGCAGGGGAAGTCTTCTAACATGCGGGGACGTGGAGGAAAATCCCGGGCCCAGATCTATGGTGAGCA
AGGGCGAGGAGGATAACATGGCCATCATCAAGGAGTTCATGCGCTTCAAGGTGCACATGGAGGGCTCCGT
GAACGGCCACGAGTTCGAGATCGAGGGCGAGGGCGAGGGCCGCCCCTACGAGGGCACCCAGACCGCCAAG
CTGAAGGTGACCAAGGGTGGCCCCCTGCCCTTCGCCTGGGACATCCTGTCCCCTCAGTTCATGTACGGCT
CCAAGGCCTACGTGAAGCACCCCGCCGACATCCCCGACTACTTGAAGCTGTCCTTCCCCGAGGGCTTCAA
GTGGGAGCGCGTGATGAACTTCGAGGACGGCGGCGTGGTGACCGTGACCCAGGACTCCTCCCTGCAGGAC
GGCGAGTTCATCTACAAGGTGAAGCTGCGCGGCACCAACTTCCCCTCCGACGGCCCCGTAATGCAGAAGA
AGACCATGGGCTGGGAGGCCTCCTCCGAGCGGATGTACCCCGAGGACGGCGCCCTGAAGGGCGAGATCAA
GCAGAGGCTGAAGCTGAAGGACGGCGGCCACTACGACGCTGAGGTCAAGACCACCTACAAGGCCAAGAAG
CCCGTGCAGCTGCCCGGCGCCTACAACGTCAACATCAAGTTGGACATCACCTCCCACAACGAGGACTACA
CCATCGTGGAACAGTACGAACGCGCCGAGGGCCGCCACTCCACCGGCGGCATGGACGAGCTGTACAAGGG
AGGAGGAAGATCTAAGCTGAACCCTCCTGATGAGAGTGGCCCCGGCTGCATGAGCTGCAAGTGTGTGCTC
TCCTGATCTAGAACTATAGTGAGTCGTATTACGTATCCGGACTCCCTATAGTGAGTCGTATTAACCGGTG
ATCCAGACATGATAAGATACATTGATGAGTTTGGACAAACCACAACTAGAATGCAGTGAAAAAAATGCTT
TATTTGTGAAATTTGTGATGCTATTGCTTTATTTGTAACCATTATAAGCTGCAATAAACAAGTTAACAAC
AACAATTGCATTCATTTTATGTTTCAGGTTCAGGGGGAGGTGTGGGAGGTTTTTTGATATCCCGGGTTTA
AACGCATGCAGATCTAATACTCAAGTACAATTTTAATGGAGTACTTTTTTACTTTTACTCAAGTAAGATT
CTAGCCAGATACTTTTACTTTTAATTGAGTAAAATTTTCCCTAAGTACTTGTACTTTCACTTGAGTAAAA
TTTTTGAGTACTTTTTACACCTCTGTCAAGAACCATATGCCGGTACCCAATCGCCCTATAGGACGTCGTA
TTACGCGCGCTCACTGGCCGTCGTTTTACAACGTCGTGACTGGGAAAACCCTGGCGTTACCCAACTTAAT
CGCCTTGCAGCACATCCCCCTTTCGCCAGCTGGCGTAATAGCGAAGAGGCCCGCACCGATCGCCCTTCCC
AACAGTTGCGCAGCCTGAATGGCGAATGGG
[124 nt withheld, positions 7101-7224]
C
[91 nt withheld, positions 7226-7316]
A
[49 nt withheld, positions 7318-7366]
CCTTTGACGTTGGAGTCCACGTTCTTT
[37 nt withheld, positions 7394-7430]
ACCCTATCTCGGTCTATTCTTTTGATTTATAAGGGATTTTGCCGATTTCGGCCTATTGGTTAAAAAATGA
GCTGATTTAACAAAAATTTAACGCGAATTTTAACAAAATATTAACGCTTACAATTTAGGTGGCACTTTTC
GGGGAAATGTGCGCGGAACCCCTATTTGTTTATTTTTCTAAATACATTCAAATATGTATCCGCTCATGAG
ACAATAACCCTGATAAATGCTTCAATAATATTGAAAAAGGAAGAGTATGAGTATTCAACATTTCCGTGTC
GCCCTTATTCCCTTTTTTGCGGCATTTTGCCTTCCTGTTTTTGCTCACCCAGAAACGCTGGTGAAAGTAA
AAGATGCTGAAGATCAGTTGGGTGCACGAGTGGGTTACATCGAACTGGATCTCAACAGCGGTAAGATCCT
TGAGAGTTTTCGCCCCGAAGAACGTTTTCCAATGATGAGCACTTTTAAAGTTCTGCTATGTGGCGCGGTA
TTATCCCGTATTGACGCCGGGCAAGAGCAACTCGGTCGCCGCATACACTATTCTCAGAATGACTTGGTTG
AGTACTCACCAGTCACAGAAAAGCATCTTACGGATGGCATGACAGTAAGAGAATTATGCAGTGCTGCCAT
AACCATGAGTGATAACACTGCGGCCAACTTACTTCTGACAACGATCGGAGGACCGAAGGAGCTAACCGCT
TTTTTGCACAACATGGGGGATCATGTAACTCGCCTTGATCGTTGGGAACCGGAGCTGAATGAAGCCATAC
CAAACGACGAGCGTGACACCACGATGCCTGTAGCAATGGCAACAACGTTGCGCAAACTATTAACTGGCGA
ACTACTTACTCTAGCTTCCCGGCAACAATTAATAGACTGGATGGAGGCGGATAAAGTTGCAGGACCACTT
CTGCGCTCGGCCCTTCCGGCTGGCT
