>Addgene plasmid #80066 | pMTB2-cytoBirA-2A-mCherry_Ras | addgene partial sequence | sequence record 157442 | SP6 5'-ATTTAGGTGACACTATAG-3'
CAGGATCCCATCGATTCGAATTCAAGGTTAAGCGGCCGCAAGCTAGATTGGCATTCCGGTACTGTTGGTA
AAGCCACCATGGCCACCTATGACGTCCCAGATTACGCAAGTTTGCCCGGGTATGATGTTCCTGATTATGC
TAGCCTCCCGGGTTACGATGTGCCCGACTATGCCTCACTTCCAGGCAGATCTCCTATGAAGGATAACACC
GTGCCACTGAAATTGATTGCCCTGTTAGCGAACGGTGAATTTCACTCTGGCGAGCAGTTGGGTGAAACGC
TGGGAATGAGCCGGGCGGCTATTAATAAACACATTCAGACACTGCGTGACTGGGGCGTTGATGTCTTTAC
CGTTCCGGGTAAAGGATACAGCCTGCCTGAGCCTATCCAGTTACTTAATGCTAAACAGATATTGGGTCAG
CTGGATGGCGGTAGTGTAGCCGTGCTGCCAGTGATTGACTCCACGAATCAGTACCTTCTTGATCGTATCG
GAGAGCTTAAATCGGGCGATGCTTGCATTGCAGAATACCAGCAGGCTGGCCGTGGTCGCCGGGGTCGGAA
ATGGTTTTCGCCTTTTGGCGCAAACTTATATTTGTCGATGTTCTGGCGTCTGGAACAAGGCCCGGCGGCG
GCGATTGGTTTAAGTCTGGTTATCGGTATCGTGATGGCGGAAGTATTACGCAAGCTGGGTGCAGATAAAG
TTCGTGTTAAATGGCCTAATGACCTCTATCTGCAGGATCGCAAGCTGGCAGGCATTCTGGTGGAGCTGAC
TGGCAAAACTGGCGATGCGGCGCAAATAGTCATTGGAGCCGGGATCAACATGGCAATGCGCCGTGTTGAA
GAGAGTGTCGTTAATCAGGGGTGGATCACGCTGCAGGAAGCGGGGATCAATCTCGATCGTAATACGTTGG
CGGCCATGCTAATACGTGAATTACGTGCTGCGTTGGA
