>Addgene plasmid #80066 | pMTB2-cytoBirA-2A-mCherry_Ras | addgene partial sequence | sequence record 157443 | EBV-rev 5'-GTGGTTTGTCCAAACTCATC-3'
CGGTTAATACGACTCACTATAGGGAGTCCGGATACGTAATACGACTCACTATAGTTCTAGATCAGGAGAG
CACACACTTGCAGCTCATGCAGCCGGGGCCACTCTCATCAGGAGGGTTCAGCTTAGATCTTCCTCCTCCC
TTGTACAGCTCGTCCATGCCGCCGGTGGAGTGGCGGCCCTCGGCGCGTTCGTACTGTTCCACGATGGTGT
AGTCCTCGTTGTGGGAGGTGATGTCCAACTTGATGTTGACGTTGTAGGCGCCGGGCAGCTGCACGGGCTT
CTTGGCCTTGTAGGTGGTCTTGACCTCAGCGTCGTAGTGGCCGCCGTCCTTCAGCTTCAGCCTCTGCTTG
ATCTCGCCCTTCAGGGCGCCGTCCTCGGGGTACATCCGCTCGGAGGAGGCCTCCCAGCCCATGGTCTTCT
TCTGCATTACGGGGCCGTCGGAGGGGAAGTTGGTGCCGCGCAGCTTCACCTTGTAGATGAACTCGCCGTC
CTGCAGGGAGGAGTCCTGGGTCACGGTCACCACGCCGCCGTCCTCGAAGTTCATCACGCGCTCCCACTTG
AAGCCCTCGGGGAAGGACAGCTTCAAGTAGTCGGGGATGTCGGCGGGGTGCTTCACGTAGGCCTTGGAGC
CGTACATGAACTGAGGGGACAGGATGTCCCAGGCGAAGGGCAGGGGGCCACCCTTGGTCACCTTCAGCTT
GGCGGTCTGGGTGCCCTCGTAGGGGCGGCCCTCGCCCTCGCCCTCGATCTCGAACTCGTGGCCGTTCACG
GAGCCCTCCATGTGCACCTTGAAGCGCATGAACTCCTTGATGATGGCCATGTTATCCTCCTCGCCCTTGC
TCACCATAGATCTGGGCCCGGGATTTTCCTCCACGTCCCCGCATGTTAGAAGACTTCCCCTGCCCTCTCC
TGATCCGATATCTTTTTCTGCACTACGCAGGGATATTTCACCGCCCATCCAGGGTTTTATTATTCCATCC
TGCTCAAGTAATAAAGCCCCCTGTTTGTCTATTCCGCGTGAAATGCCAAATATTTCTTTATCA
