>Addgene plasmid #80066 | pMTB2-cytoBirA-2A-mCherry_Ras | addgene partial sequence | sequence record 158572 | pBluescript-SK 5'-tctagaactagtggatc-3'
AGAACCAGAGGTGTAAAGTACTTGAGTAATTTTACTTGATTACTGTACTTAAGTATTATTTTTGGGGATT
TTTACTTTACTTGAGTACAATTAAAAATCAATACTTTTACTTTTACTTAATTACATTTTTTTAGAAAAAA
AAGTACTTTTTACTCCTTACAATTTTATTTACAGTCAAAAAGTACTTATTTTTTGGAGATCACTTGGGCC
CGGCTCGAGGGCCTAGTCATTACCTATACTCAACGTTTACTCTGAGAAACTTCCATATTTTAGAGGTAAA
ATGCTCAGAATTGTAAAAAGTCTTGTCAAAATACTTGGAATTTGCCAAAAACAAAATAAAAGTCACATCA
CCTCATTGTCCTTGGTATCAGCAAGCACTTTTAACACAATCAGCTGTTTTTGTTTATAACTCCCACTGAA
GGCCATGTGCATTACTCCCAAGTTACACAGTAAAAAGTCACATGTAGTTTATCATGATCACTGCTGCTCA
AGCACAGCTTTATCTGTTATTCAGTGTGGCAATATCTGAAATGTGTGCAAAATATTATTTATTGTAGCTG
ATCACCAACACTTTCAGTGTTTTTTTTTTTCTACTTTTAATGAGAATTATGTTCTTAGGATTTATCCTTA
TAAACCTCTTTAAAAAGAAATGTTATGTCTGCATAGACACGACATGAAATTATGAACAGAAAATTTAACT
ATTTAAGATCAAGACTTGACATATAACATTTCTAATGAACATTAAACCTGAGGTAGGCCCACTTGCAAAA
ATGTAACTGCTATCACTCACTTTATACATCATTGTGTAACTTGTACACACAAAAATAGTGAAGCAATGTG
GCATGGAATGCAGGTCCCATTCATTCAAAGTTATTAAAGCACTTTCTTAAAGTGCATTACTACTGAGCTA
AGACCAGCTAGTTGCTCATACAACATACTACAAGTAG
